Addgene plasmid #173872: mCherry-NES-SspB-ITSN1-DHPH-P2A-iLIDcaax
Purpose: Mammalian expression of mCherry-NES-SspB-ITSN1-DHPH-P2A-iLIDcaax (opto-Cdc42)
Depositing lab: Takao Nakata. Publication: Optogenetic control of small GTPases reveals RhoA mediates intracellular calcium signaling. Inaba H, Miao Q, Nakata T. J Biol Chem. 2021 Jan-Jun;296:100290. doi: 10.1016/j.jbc.2021.100290. Epub 2021 Jan 13. PubMed 33453281.
Backbone
  Vector backbone: pEGFP-N1
  Backbone manufacturer: Clontech
  Backbone size w/o insert (bp): 3946
  Total vector size (bp): 6730
  Modifications to backbone: EGFP was removed
  Vector type: Mammalian Expression
Growth in bacteria
  Bacterial resistance: Kanamycin, 50 μg/mL
  Growth temperature: 37°C
  Growth strain: DH5alpha
  Copy number: High Copy
Gene/Insert
  Gene/Insert name: mCherry-NES-SspB-ITSN1-DHPH-P2A-iLIDcaax
  Species: H. sapiens (human); Avena sativa (oat)
  Insert size (bp): 2784
  Tag / fusion protein: mCherry (N terminal on insert); C-terminal CAAX-box (C terminal on backbone)
Terms and licenses: Academic/Nonprofit Terms; Industry Terms: Not Available to Industry
How to cite: mCherry-NES-SspB-ITSN1-DHPH-P2A-iLIDcaax was a gift from Takao Nakata (Addgene plasmid # 173872 ; http://n2t.net/addgene:173872 ; RRID:Addgene_173872)
