[The description below was written by a language model from this plasmid's Addgene catalogue record and pLannotate feature annotations shown in this document.]
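Description:
mCherry-NES-SspB-ITSN1-DHPH-P2A-iLIDcaax is a 6.7 kb mammalian expression plasmid built on the Clontech pEGFP-N1 backbone with the EGFP coding region removed. It encodes a light-controlled activator of the small GTPase Cdc42 ("opto-Cdc42"). It is propagated in E. coli from a high-copy pUC-type origin and also carries an f1 origin. The Tn5 NeoR/KanR gene lies downstream of tandem bacterial (bla) and SV40 early promoters and ends at an HSV TK polyadenylation signal. This arrangement gives kanamycin selection in bacteria and should allow G418 selection in mammalian cells.

The 2.8 kb insert is driven by the CMV enhancer/promoter and terminated by the SV40 poly(A) signal. It is a single open reading frame split by a P2A self-cleaving peptide, so two proteins are made from one transcript. The first is mCherry fused to a nuclear export signal, the SspB adaptor and the DH-PH catalytic region of human intersectin-1 (ITSN1), a guanine nucleotide exchange factor for Cdc42. The second is iLID, an engineered oat (Avena sativa) LOV2 domain that cages an SsrA peptide, carrying a C-terminal K-Ras-derived CAAX motif that anchors it to the plasma membrane. The automated annotation labels the LOV region "miniSOG", which most likely reflects homology between LOV domains rather than an actual miniSOG. Several other short fragment calls, such as large T antigen, ble, bGH poly(A) and RSF ori, are probably also annotation artefacts or backbone remnants.

Blue light uncages SsrA, which recruits the red-fluorescent cytosolic SspB-GEF fusion to the membrane and locally activates Cdc42. The construct was used in optogenetic studies of small GTPase signalling.
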