Features (pLannotate 1.2.2; 18 found; start..end, strand, type, name):
      1..26      +  rep_origin     RSF ori (fragment): Plasmids containing the RSF 1030 origin of replication can be propagated in E. coli cells that contain additional plasmids with compatible origins.
     94..397     +  enhancer       CMV enhancer: human cytomegalovirus immediate early enhancer
    398..601     +  promoter       CMV promoter: human cytomegalovirus (CMV) immediate early promoter
    646..1353    +  CDS            mCherry: mCherry is a basic (constitutively fluorescent) red fluorescent protein published in 2004, derived from Discosoma sp.. It is reported to be a very rapidly-maturing monomer with low acid sensitivity.
   1402..1743    +  CDS            sspB (fragment): SSPB_HAEIN - Experimental evidence at protein level: Swiss-Prot protein existence level 1. Also stimulates degradation of the N-terminus of RseA (residues 1-108, alone or in complex with sigma-E) by ClpX-ClpP in a non-ssrA-mediated fashion. From Haemophilus influenzae (strain ATCC 51907 / DSM 11121 / KW20 / Rd).
   1777..2835    +  CDS            ITSN1 (fragment): ITSN1_HUMAN - Also known as ITSN From Homo sapiens (Human).
   2950..3267    +  CDS            miniSOG: miniSOG is a basic (constitutively fluorescent) cyan fluorescent protein published in 2011, derived from Arabidopsis thaliana. It requires the cofactor flavin for fluorescence.
   3385..3428    +  CDS            K-Ras (fragment): human small GTPase proto-oncoprotein
   3445..3528    +  CDS            large T antigen (fragment): large T antigen from SV40 (simian virus 40)
   3551..3672    +  polyA_signal   SV40 poly(A) signal: SV40 polyadenylation signal
   3706..4134    -  rep_origin     f1 ori (sequence partly withheld): f1 bacteriophage origin of replication; arrow indicates direction of (+) strand synthesis
   4161..4265    +  promoter       AmpR promoter: bla
   4267..4624    +  promoter       SV40 promoter: SV40 enhancer and early promoter
   4659..5453    +  CDS            NeoR/KanR: aminoglycoside phosphotransferase from Tn5; aph(3')-II (or nptII); confers resistance to neomycin, kanamycin, and G418 (Geneticin®)
   5474..5626    +  CDS            ble (fragment): BLE_KLEPN - Experimental evidence at protein level: Swiss-Prot protein existence level 1. Binding protein with a strong affinity to the bleomycin family of antibiotics. Binds to CL990; an antimitotic-antibiotic compound. From Klebsiella pneumoniae.
   5685..5732    +  polyA_signal   HSV TK poly(A) signal: herpes simplex virus thymidine kinase polyadenylation signal (Cole and Stacy, 1985)
   5823..5839    -  polyA_signal   bGH poly(A) signal (fragment): bovine growth hormone polyadenylation signal
   6061..6649    +  rep_origin     ori: high-copy-number ColE1/pMB1/pBR322/pUC origin of replication
>Addgene plasmid #173872 | mCherry-NES-SspB-ITSN1-DHPH-P2A-iLIDcaax | addgene full sequence | sequence record 341725 | Addgene NGS Result
GATTCTGTGGATAACCGTATTACCGCCATGCATTAGTTATTAATAGTAATCAATTACGGGGTCATTAGTT
CATAGCCCATATATGGAGTTCCGCGTTACATAACTTACGGTAAATGGCCCGCCTGGCTGACCGCCCAACG
ACCCCCGCCCATTGACGTCAATAATGACGTATGTTCCCATAGTAACGCCAATAGGGACTTTCCATTGACG
TCAATGGGTGGAGTATTTACGGTAAACTGCCCACTTGGCAGTACATCAAGTGTATCATATGCCAAGTACG
CCCCCTATTGACGTCAATGACGGTAAATGGCCCGCCTGGCATTATGCCCAGTACATGACCTTATGGGACT
TTCCTACTTGGCAGTACATCTACGTATTAGTCATCGCTATTACCATGGTGATGCGGTTTTGGCAGTACAT
CAATGGGCGTGGATAGCGGTTTGACTCACGGGGATTTCCAAGTCTCCACCCCATTGACGTCAATGGGAGT
TTGTTTTGGCACCAAAATCAACGGGACTTTCCAAAATGTCGTAACAACTCCGCCCCATTGACGCAAATGG
GCGGTAGGCGTGTACGGTGGGAGGTCTATATAAGCAGAGCTGGTTTAGTGAACCGTCAGATCCGCTAGCG
CTACCGGTCGCCACCATGGTGAGCAAGGGCGAGGAGGATAACATGGCCATCATCAAGGAGTTCATGCGCT
TCAAGGTGCACATGGAGGGCTCCGTGAACGGCCACGAGTTCGAGATCGAGGGCGAGGGCGAGGGCCGCCC
CTACGAGGGCACCCAGACCGCCAAGCTGAAGGTGACCAAGGGTGGCCCCCTGCCCTTCGCCTGGGACATC
CTGTCCCCTCAGTTCATGTACGGCTCCAAGGCCTACGTGAAGCACCCCGCCGACATCCCCGACTACTTGA
AGCTGTCCTTCCCCGAGGGCTTCAAGTGGGAGCGCGTGATGAACTTCGAGGACGGCGGCGTGGTGACCGT
GACCCAGGACTCCTCCCTGCAGGACGGCGAGTTCATCTACAAGGTGAAGCTGCGCGGCACCAACTTCCCC
TCCGACGGCCCCGTAATGCAGAAGAAGACCATGGGCTGGGAGGCCTCCTCCGAGCGGATGTACCCCGAGG
ACGGCGCCCTGAAGGGCGAGATCAAGCAGAGGCTGAAGCTGAAGGACGGCGGCCACTACGACGCTGAGGT
CAAGACCACCTACAAGGCCAAGAAGCCCGTGCAGCTGCCCGGCGCCTACAACGTCAACATCAAGTTGGAC
ATCACCTCCCACAACGAGGACTACACCATCGTGGAACAGTACGAACGCGCCGAGGGCCGCCACTCCACCG
GCGGCATGGACGAGCTGTACAAGTTCGGCATTGATCTGAGCGGCCTGACCCTGGGTACCAGTGCTGGAGG
TAGCTCCCCGAAACGCCCTAAGCTGCTGCGTGAATATTACGATTGGCTGGTTGATAACAGCTTTACCCCA
TATCTGGTGGTGGATGCCACATACCTGGGCGTGAACGTGCCCGTGGAGTATGTGAAAGACGGTCAGATCG
TGCTGAATCTGTCTGCAAGTGCGACCGGCAACCTGCAACTGACAAATGATTTTATCCAGTTCAACGCCCG
CTTTAAGGGCGTGTCTCGTGAACTGTATATCCCGATGGGTGCCGCTCTGGCCATTTACGCTCGCGAGAAC
GGCGATGGTGTGATGTTCGAACCAGAAGAAATCTATGACGAGCTGAATATTGGTCTCGACAGTGCTGGAG
GTAGTGCTGGAGGTTCAGCTGGTGGACTCGAGATGTTGACCCCAACTGAAAGAAAGCGACAAGGATACAT
CCACGAGCTCATTGTCACCGAGGAGAACTATGTGAATGACCTGCAGCTGGTCACAGAGATTTTTCAAAAA
CCCCTGATGGAGTCTGAGCTGCTGACAGAAAAAGAGGTTGCTATGATTTTTGTGAACTGGAAGGAGCTGA
TTATGTGTAATATCAAACTACTAAAAGCGCTGAGAGTCCGCAAGAAGATGTCCGGGGAGAAGATGCCTGT
GAAGATGATTGGAGACATCCTGAGCGCACAGCTGCCGCACATGCAGCCCTACATCCGCTTCTGCAGCCGC
CAGCTCAACGGGGCTGCCCTGATCCAGCAGAAGACGGATGAGGCCCCAGACTTCAAGGAGTTCGTCAAAA
GATTGGCAATGGATCCTCGGTGTAAAGGGATGCCACTCTCTAGTTTTATACTGAAGCCTATGCAACGGGT
AACAAGATACCCACTGATCATTAAAAATATCCTGGAAAACACCCCTGAAAACCACCCGGACCACAGCCAC
TTGAAGCACGCCCTGGAGAAGGCGGAAGAGCTCTGTTCCCAGGTGAACGAAGGGGTGCGGGAGAAGGAGA
ACTCTGACCGGCTGGAGTGGATCCAGGCCCACGTGCAGTGTGAAGGCCTGTCTGAGCAACTTGTGTTCAA
TTCAGTGACCAATTGCTTGGGGCCGCGCAAATTTCTGCACAGTGGGAAGCTCTACAAGGCCAAGAGCAAC
AAGGAGCTGTATGGCTTCCTTTTCAACGACTTCCTCCTGCTGACTCAGATCACGAAGCCTTTGGGGTCTT
CTGGCACCGACAAAGTCTTCAGCCCCAAATCAAACCTGCAGTATAAAATGTATAAAACACCTATTTTCCT
AAATGAGGTTCTAGTAAAATTACCCACCGACCCTTCTGGAGACGAGCCCATCTTCCACATCTCCCACATT
GACCGCGTCTATACTCTCCGAGCAGAAAGCATAAATGAAAGGACTGCCTGGGTGCAGAAAATCAAAGCTG
CTTCTGAACTCTACATAGAGACTGAGAAAAAGAAGCCGCGGGGAAGCGGAGCTACTAACTTCAGCCTGCT
GAAGCAGGCTGGAGACGTGGAGGAGAACCCTGGACCTGCACCGGGATCCGGGGAGTTTCTGGCAACCACA
CTGGAACGGATCGAGAAAAATTTCGTGATTACTGATCCGAGACTGCCTGACAACCCAATCATTTTTGCGA
GCGATTCCTTCCTGCAGCTGACAGAATATTCTCGGGAAGAGATCCTGGGGCGCAATTGCCGTTTTCTGCA
GGGACCCGAGACAGACCGTGCCACTGTTCGGAAAATCAGAGATGCTATTGACAACCAGACTGAAGTGACC
GTTCAGCTGATCAATTATACCAAGAGCGGCAAGAAGTTCTGGAACGTGTTCCACCTGCAGCCGATGCGCG
ATTATAAGGGCGACGTCCAGTACTTCATTGGCGTGCAGCTGGATGGCACCGAACGTCTTCATGGCGCCGC
TGAGCGTGAGGCGGTCTGCCTGATCAAAAAGACAGCCTTTCAGATTGCTGAGGCAGCGAACGACGAAAAT
TACTTTGGAAGCGGGAGTGGGAGCAAAAAGAAGAAAAAGAAGTCAAAGACAAAGTGTGTAATTATGTAGG
CGGCCGCGACTCTAGATCATAATCAGCCATACCACATTTGTAGAGGTTTTACTTGCTTTAAAAAACCTCC
CACACCTCCCCCTGAACCTGAAACATAAAATGAATGCAATTGTTGTTGTTAACTTGTTTATTGCAGCTTA
TAATGGTTACAAATAAAGCAATAGCATCACAAATTTCACAAATAAAGCATTTTTTTCACTGCATTCTAGT
TGTGGTTTGTCCAAACTCATCAATGTATCTTAAGGCGTAAATTGTAAGCGTTAATATTTTGTTAAAATTC
GCGTTAAATTTTTGTTAAATCAGCTCATTTTTTAACCAATAGGCCGAAATCGGCAAAATCCCTTATAAAT
CAAAAGAATAGACCGAGATAGGGT
[37 nt withheld, positions 3805-3841]
AAAGAACGTGGACTCCAACGTCAAAGG
[49 nt withheld, positions 3869-3917]
T
[91 nt withheld, positions 3919-4009]
G
[124 nt withheld, positions 4011-4134]
CAGGTGGCACTTTTCGGGGAAATGTGCGCGGAACCCCTATTTGTTTATTTTTCTAAATACATTCAAATAT
GTATCCGCTCATGAGACAATAACCCTGATAAATGCTTCAATAATATTGAAAAAGGAAGAGTCCTGAGGCG
GAAAGAACCAGCTGTGGAATGTGTGTCAGTTAGGGTGTGGAAAGTCCCCAGGCTCCCCAGCAGGCAGAAG
TATGCAAAGCATGCATCTCAATTAGTCAGCAACCAGGTGTGGAAAGTCCCCAGGCTCCCCAGCAGGCAGA
AGTATGCAAAGCATGCATCTCAATTAGTCAGCAACCATAGTCCCGCCCCTAACTCCGCCCATCCCGCCCC
TAACTCCGCCCAGTTCCGCCCATTCTCCGCCCCATGGCTGACTAATTTTTTTTATTTATGCAGAGGCCGA
GGCCGCCTCGGCCTCTGAGCTATTCCAGAAGTAGTGAGGAGGCTTTTTTGGAGGCCTAGGCTTTTGCAAA
GATCGATCAAGAGACAGGATGAGGATCGTTTCGCATGATTGAACAAGATGGATTGCACGCAGGTTCTCCG
GCCGCTTGGGTGGAGAGGCTATTCGGCTATGACTGGGCACAACAGACAATCGGCTGCTCTGATGCCGCCG
TGTTCCGGCTGTCAGCGCAGGGGCGCCCGGTTCTTTTTGTCAAGACCGACCTGTCCGGTGCCCTGAATGA
ACTGCAAGACGAGGCAGCGCGGCTATCGTGGCTGGCCACGACGGGCGTTCCTTGCGCAGCTGTGCTCGAC
GTTGTCACTGAAGCGGGAAGGGACTGGCTGCTATTGGGCGAAGTGCCGGGGCAGGATCTCCTGTCATCTC
ACCTTGCTCCTGCCGAGAAAGTATCCATCATGGCTGATGCAATGCGGCGGCTGCATACGCTTGATCCGGC
TACCTGCCCATTCGACCACCAAGCGAAACATCGCATCGAGCGAGCACGTACTCGGATGGAAGCCGGTCTT
GTCGATCAGGATGATCTGGACGAAGAGCATCAGGGGCTCGCGCCAGCCGAACTGTTCGCCAGGCTCAAGG
CGAGCATGCCCGACGGCGAGGATCTCGTCGTGACCCATGGCGATGCCTGCTTGCCGAATATCATGGTGGA
AAATGGCCGCTTTTCTGGATTCATCGACTGTGGCCGGCTGGGTGTGGCGGACCGCTATCAGGACATAGCG
TTGGCTACCCGTGATATTGCTGAAGAGCTTGGCGGCGAATGGGCTGACCGCTTCCTCGTGCTTTACGGTA
TCGCCGCTCCCGATTCGCAGCGCATCGCCTTCTATCGCCTTCTTGACGAGTTCTTCTGAGCGGGACTCTG
GGGTTCGAAATGACCGACCAAGCGACGCCCAACCTGCCATCACGAGATTTCGATTCCACCGCCGCCTTCT
ATGAAAGGTTGGGCTTCGGAATCGTTTTCCGGGACGCCGGCTGGATGATCCTCCAGCGCGGGGATCTCAT
GCTGGAGTTCTTCGCCCACCCTAGGGGGAGGCTAACTGAAACACGGAAGGAGACAATACCGGAAGGAACC
CGCGCTATGACGGCAATAAAAAGACAGAATAAAACGCACGGTGTTGGGTCGTTTGTTCATAAACGCGGGG
TTCGGTCCCAGGGCTGGCACTCTGTCGATACCCCACCGAGACCCCATTGGGGCCAATACGCCCGCGTTTC
TTCCTTTTCCCCACCCCACCCCCCAAGTTCGGGTGAAGGCCCAGGGCTCGCAGCCAACGTCGGGGCGGCA
GGCCCTGCCATAGCCTCAGGTTACTCATATATACTTTAGATTGATTTAAAACTTCATTTTTAATTTAAAA
GGATCTAGGTGAAGATCCTTTTTGATAATCTCATGACCAAAATCCCTTAACGTGAGTTTTCGTTCCACTG
AGCGTCAGACCCCGTAGAAAAGATCAAAGGATCTTCTTGAGATCCTTTTTTTCTGCGCGTAATCTGCTGC
TTGCAAACAAAAAAACCACCGCTACCAGCGGTGGTTTGTTTGCCGGATCAAGAGCTACCAACTCTTTTTC
CGAAGGTAACTGGCTTCAGCAGAGCGCAGATACCAAATACTGTTCTTCTAGTGTAGCCGTAGTTAGGCCA
CCACTTCAAGAACTCTGTAGCACCGCCTACATACCTCGCTCTGCTAATCCTGTTACCAGTGGCTGCTGCC
AGTGGCGATAAGTCGTGTCTTACCGGGTTGGACTCAAGACGATAGTTACCGGATAAGGCGCAGCGGTCGG
GCTGAACGGGGGGTTCGTGCACACAGCCCAGCTTGGAGCGAACGACCTACACCGAACTGAGATACCTACA
GCGTGAGCTATGAGAAAGCGCCACGCTTCCCGAAGGGAGAAAGGCGGACAGGTATCCGGTAAGCGGCAGG
GTCGGAACAGGAGAGCGCACGAGGGAGCTTCCAGGGGGAAACGCCTGGTATCTTTATAGTCCTGTCGGGT
TTCGCCACCTCTGACTTGAGCGTCGATTTTTGTGATGCTCGTCAGGGGGGCGGAGCCTATGGAAAAACGC
CAGCAACGCGGCCTTTTTACGGTTCCTGGCCTTTTGCTGGCCTTTTGCTCACATGTTCTTTCCTGCGTTA
TCCCCT
